LOCUS       pAN4027 4374 bp ds-DNA linear 01-APR-2016
DEFINITION  .
ACCESSION
VERSION
SOURCE      .
  ORGANISM  .
COMMENT
COMMENT     ApEinfo:methylated:1
FEATURES             Location/Qualifiers
     misc_feature    1187..1906
                     /label=YFP
                     /ApEinfo_fwdcolor=#ffff00
                     /ApEinfo_revcolor=#ffff00
                     /ApEinfo_graphicformat=arrow_data {{0 1 2 0 0 -1} {} 0}
     width           5
     offset          0
     misc_feature    989..1018
                     /label=PhlF operator
                     /ApEinfo_fwdcolor=#008080
                     /ApEinfo_revcolor=#008080
                     /ApEinfo_graphicformat=arrow_data {{0 1 2 0 0 -1} {} 0}
     width           5
     offset          0
     misc_feature    1086..1160
                     /label=RiboJ
                     /ApEinfo_fwdcolor=#ffff80
                     /ApEinfo_revcolor=#ffff80
                     /ApEinfo_graphicformat=arrow_data {{0 1 2 0 0 -1} {} 0}
     width           5
     offset          0
     misc_feature    968..1018
                     /label=PhlF promoter
                     /ApEinfo_fwdcolor=#00ff00
                     /ApEinfo_revcolor=#00ff00
                     /ApEinfo_graphicformat=arrow_data {{0 1 2 0 0 -1} {} 0}
     width           5
     offset          0
     misc_feature    2069..4105
                     /label=pSC101
                     /ApEinfo_fwdcolor=cyan
                     /ApEinfo_revcolor=green
                     /ApEinfo_graphicformat=arrow_data {{0 1 2 0 0 -1} {} 0}
     width           5
     offset          0
     misc_feature    1..792
                     /label=Strep Resistance
                     /ApEinfo_fwdcolor=#ff80ff
                     /ApEinfo_revcolor=#ff80ff
                     /ApEinfo_graphicformat=arrow_data {{0 1 2 0 0 -1} {} 0}
     width           5
     offset          0
     misc_feature    1034..1081
                     /label=BetI promoter
                     /ApEinfo_fwdcolor=#00ff00
                     /ApEinfo_revcolor=#00ff00
                     /ApEinfo_graphicformat=arrow_data {{0 1 2 0 0 -1} {} 0}
     width           5
     offset          0
     misc_feature    1169..1180
                     /label=B0064
                     /ApEinfo_fwdcolor=#ff8040
                     /ApEinfo_revcolor=green
                     /ApEinfo_graphicformat=arrow_data {{0 1 2 0 0 -1} {} 0}
     width           5
     offset          0
     misc_feature    953..967
                     /label=pre-pPhlF random DNA
                     /ApEinfo_fwdcolor=#ff80ff
                     /ApEinfo_revcolor=#ff80ff
                     /ApEinfo_graphicformat=arrow_data {{0 1 2 0 0 -1} {} 0}
     width           5
     offset          0
     misc_feature    1907..1967
                     /label=terminator (L3S2P21)
                     /ApEinfo_fwdcolor=#ff0000
                     /ApEinfo_revcolor=green
                     /ApEinfo_graphicformat=arrow_data {{0 1 2 0 0 -1} {} 0}
     width           5
     offset          0
     misc_feature    1019..1033
                     /label=pre-pBetI random DNA
                     /ApEinfo_fwdcolor=cyan
                     /ApEinfo_revcolor=green
                     /ApEinfo_graphicformat=arrow_data {{0 1 2 0 0 -1} {} 0}
     width           5
     offset          0
     misc_feature    892..948
                     /label=L3S2P44
                     /ApEinfo_fwdcolor=#ff0000
                     /ApEinfo_revcolor=#ff0000
                     /ApEinfo_graphicformat=arrow_data {{0 1 2 0 0 -1} {} 0}
     width           5
     offset          0
ORIGIN
        1 ATGAGGGAAG CGGTGATCGC CGAAGTATCG ACTCAACTAT CAGAGGTAGT TGGCGTCATC
       61 GAGCGCCATC TCGAACCGAC GTTGCTGGCC GTACATTTGT ACGGCTCCGC AGTGGATGGC
      121 GGCCTGAAGC CACACAGTGA TATTGATTTG CTGGTTACGG TGACCGTAAG GCTTGATGAA
      181 ACAACGCGGC GAGCTTTGAT CAACGACCTT TTGGAAACTT CGGCTTCCCC TGGAGAGAGC
      241 GAGATTCTCC GCGCTGTAGA AGTCACCATT GTTGTGCACG ACGACATCAT TCCGTGGCGT
      301 TATCCAGCTA AGCGCGAACT GCAATTTGGA GAATGGCAGC GCAATGACAT TCTTGCAGGT
      361 ATCTTCGAGC CAGCCACGAT CGACATTGAT CTGGCTATCT TGCTGACAAA AGCAAGAGAA
      421 CATAGCGTTG CCTTGGTAGG TCCAGCGGCG GAGGAACTCT TTGATCCGGT TCCTGAACAG
      481 GATCTATTTG AGGCGCTAAA TGAAACCTTA ACGCTATGGA ACTCGCCGCC CGACTGGGCT
      541 GGCGATGAGC GAAATGTAGT GCTTACGTTG TCCCGCATTT GGTACAGCGC AGTAACCGGC
      601 AAAATCGCGC CGAAGGATGT CGCTGCCGAC TGGGCAATGG AGCGCCTGCC GGCCCAGTAT
      661 CAGCCCGTCA TACTTGAAGC TAGACAGGCT TATCTTGGAC AAGAAGAAGA TCGCTTGGCC
      721 TCGCGCGCAG ATCAGTTGGA AGAATTTGTC CACTACGTGA AAGGCGAGAT CACCAAGGTA
      781 GTCGGCAAAT AATACTAGCT CCGGCAAAAA AACGGGCAAG GTGTCACCAC CCTGCCCTTT
      841 TTCTTTAAAA CCGAAAAGAT TACTTCGCGT TTGCCACCTG ACGTCTAAGA ACTCGGTACC
      901 AAACCAATTA TTGAAGACGC TGAAAAGCGT CTTTTTTTGT TTCGGTCCGC TTCGACGTAC
      961 GGTGGAATCT GATTCGTTAC CAATTGACAT GATACGAAAC GTACCGTATC GTTAAGGTAG
     1021 CGCGGGTGAG AGGGATTCGT TACCAATTGA CAATTGATTG GACGTTCAAT ATAATGCTAG
     1081 CCTGAAGCTG TCACCGGATG TGCTTTCCGG TCTGATGAGT CCGTGAGGAC GAAACAGCCT
     1141 CTACAAATAA TTTTGTTTAA TACTAGAGAA AGAGGGGAAA TACTAGATGG TGAGCAAGGG
     1201 CGAGGAGCTG TTCACCGGGG TGGTGCCCAT CCTGGTCGAG CTGGACGGCG ACGTAAACGG
     1261 CCACAAGTTC AGCGTGTCCG GCGAGGGCGA GGGCGATGCC ACCTACGGCA AGCTGACCCT
     1321 GAAGTTCATC TGCACCACAG GCAAGCTGCC CGTGCCCTGG CCCACCCTCG TGACCACCTT
     1381 CGGCTACGGC CTGCAATGCT TCGCCCGCTA CCCCGACCAC ATGAAGCTGC ACGACTTCTT
     1441 CAAGTCCGCC ATGCCCGAAG GCTACGTCCA GGAGCGCACC ATCTTCTTCA AGGACGACGG
     1501 CAACTACAAG ACCCGCGCCG AGGTGAAGTT CGAGGGCGAC ACCCTGGTGA ACCGCATCGA
     1561 GCTGAAGGGC ATCGACTTCA AGGAGGACGG CAACATCCTG GGGCACAAGC TGGAGTACAA
     1621 CTACAACAGC CACAACGTCT ATATCATGGC CGACAAGCAG AAGAACGGCA TCAAGGTGAA
     1681 CTTCAAGATC CGCCACAACA TCGAGGACGG CAGCGTGCAG CTCGCCGACC ACTACCAGCA
     1741 GAACACCCCA ATCGGCGACG GCCCCGTGCT GCTGCCCGAC AACCACTACC TTAGCTACCA
     1801 GTCCGCCCTG AGCAAAGACC CCAACGAGAA GCGCGATCAC ATGGTCCTGC TGGAGTTCGT
     1861 GACCGCCGCC GGGATCACTC TCGGCATGGA CGAGCTGTAC AAGTAACTCG GTACCAAATT
     1921 CCAGAAAAGA GGCCTCCCGA AAGGGGGGCC TTTTTTCGTT TTGGTCCGCT CACTCAAAGG
     1981 CGGTAATACG GTTATCCACA GAATCAGGGG ATAACGCAGG AAAGAACATG TGAGCAAAAG
     2041 GCCAGCAAAA GGCCAGGAAC CGTAAAAACT GTCAGACCAA GTTTACGAGC TCGCTTGGAC
     2101 TCCTGTTGAT AGATCCAGTA ATGACCTCAG AACTCCATCT GGATTTGTTC AGAACGCTCG
     2161 GTTGCCGCCG GGCGTTTTTT ATTGGTGAGA ATCCAAGCAC TAGGGACAGT AAGACGGGTA
     2221 AGCCTGTTGA TGATACCGCT GCCTTACTGG GTGCATTAGC CAGTCTGAAT GACCTGTCAC
     2281 GGGATAATCC GAAGTGGTCA GACTGGAAAA TCAGAGGGCA GGAACTGCTG AACAGCAAAA
     2341 AGTCAGATAG CACCACATAG CAGACCCGCC ATAAAACGCC CTGAGAAGCC CGTGACGGGC
     2401 TTTTCTTGTA TTATGGGTAG TTTCCTTGCA TGAATCCATA AAAGGCGCCT GTAGTGCCAT
     2461 TTACCCCCAT TCACTGCCAG AGCCGTGAGC GCAGCGAACT GAATGTCACG AAAAAGACAG
     2521 CGACTCAGGT GCCTGATGGT CGGAGACAAA AGGAATATTC AGCGATTTGC CCGAGCTTGC
     2581 GAGGGTGCTA CTTAAGCCTT TAGGGTTTTA AGGTCTGTTT TGTAGAGGAG CAAACAGCGT
     2641 TTGCGACATC CTTTTGTAAT ACTGCGGAAC TGACTAAAGT AGTGAGTTAT ACACAGGGCT
     2701 GGGATCTATT CTTTTTATCT TTTTTTATTC TTTCTTTATT CTATAAATTA TAACCACTTG
     2761 AATATAAACA AAAAAAACAC ACAAAGGTCT AGCGGAATTT ACAGAGGGTC TAGCAGAATT
     2821 TACAAGTTTT CCAGCAAAGG TCTAGCAGAA TTTACAGATA CCCACAACTC AAAGGAAAAG
     2881 GACATGTAAT TATCATTGAC TAGCCCATCT CAATTGGTAT AGTGATTAAA ATCACCTAGA
     2941 CCAATTGAGA TGTATGTCTG AATTAGTTGT TTTCAAAGCA AATGAACTAG CGATTAGTCG
     3001 CTATGACTTA ACGGAGCATG AAACCAAGCT AATTTTATGC TGTGTGGCAC TACTCAACCC
     3061 CACGATTGAA AACCCTACAA GGAAAGAACG GACGGTATCG TTCACTTATA ACCAATACGC
     3121 TCAGATGATG AACATCAGTA GGGAAAATGC TTATGGTGTA TTAGCTAAAG CAACCAGAGA
     3181 GCTGATGACG AGAACTGTGG AAATCAGGAA TCCTTTGGTT AAAGGCTTTG AGATTTTCCA
     3241 GTGGACAAAC TATGCCAAGT TCTCAAGCGA AAAATTAGAA TTAGTTTTTA GTGAAGAGAT
     3301 ATTGCCTTAT CTTTTCCAGT TAAAAAAATT CATAAAATAT AATCTGGAAC ATGTTAAGTC
     3361 TTTTGAAAAC AAATACTCTA TGAGGATTTA TGAGTGGTTA TTAAAAGAAC TAACACAAAA
     3421 GAAAACTCAC AAGGCAAATA TAGAGATTAG CCTTGATGAA TTTAAGTTCA TGTTAATGCT
     3481 TGAAAATAAC TACCATGAGT TTAAAAGGCT TAACCAATGG GTTTTGAAAC CAATAAGTAA
     3541 AGATTTAAAC ACTTACAGCA ATATGAAATT GGTGGTTGAT AAGCGAGGCC GCCCGACTGA
     3601 TACGTTGATT TTCCAAGTTG AACTAGATAG ACAAATGGAT CTCGTAACCG AACTTGAGAA
     3661 CAACCAGATA AAAATGAATG GTGACAAAAT ACCAACAACC ATTACATCAG ATTCCTACCT
     3721 ACGTAACGGA CTAAGAAAAA CACTACACGA TGCTTTAACT GCAAAAATTC AGCTCACCAG
     3781 TTTTGAGGCA AAATTTTTGA GTGACATGCA AAGTAAGCAT GATCTCAATG GTTCGTTCTC
     3841 ATGGCTCACG CAAAAACAAC GAACCACACT AGAGAACATA CTGGCTAAAT ACGGAAGGAT
     3901 CTGAGGTTCT TATGGCTCTT GTATCTATCA GTGAAGCATC AAGACTAACA AACAAAAGTA
     3961 GAACAACTGT TCACCGTTAG ATATCAAAGG GAAAACTGTC CATATGCACA GATGAAAACG
     4021 GTGTAAAAAA GATAGATACA TCAGAGCTTT TACGAGTTTT TGGTGCATTT AAAGCTGTTC
     4081 ACCATGAACA GATCGACAAT GTAACGATTA TCAAAAAGGA TCTTCACCTA GATCCTTTTA
     4141 AATTAAAAAT GAAGCTTCGT TGTGTCTCAA AATCTCTGAT GTTACATTGC ACAAGATAAA
     4201 AATATATCAT CATGAACAAT AAAACTGTCT GCTTACATAA ACAGTAATAC AAGGGGTGTT
     4261 TACTAGAGGT TGATCGGGCA CGTAAGAGGT TCCAACTTTC ACCATAATGA AATAAGATCA
     4321 CTACCGGGCG TATTTTTTGA GTTATCGAGA TTTTCAGGAG CTAAGGAAGC TAAA
//
