>Addgene plasmid #74703 | pAN4037 | addgene full sequence | sequence record 142423
ATGAGGGAAGCGGTGATCGCCGAAGTATCGACTCAACTATCAGAGGTAGTTGGCGTCATCGAGCGCCATC
TCGAACCGACGTTGCTGGCCGTACATTTGTACGGCTCCGCAGTGGATGGCGGCCTGAAGCCACACAGTGA
TATTGATTTGCTGGTTACGGTGACCGTAAGGCTTGATGAAACAACGCGGCGAGCTTTGATCAACGACCTT
TTGGAAACTTCGGCTTCCCCTGGAGAGAGCGAGATTCTCCGCGCTGTAGAAGTCACCATTGTTGTGCACG
ACGACATCATTCCGTGGCGTTATCCAGCTAAGCGCGAACTGCAATTTGGAGAATGGCAGCGCAATGACAT
TCTTGCAGGTATCTTCGAGCCAGCCACGATCGACATTGATCTGGCTATCTTGCTGACAAAAGCAAGAGAA
CATAGCGTTGCCTTGGTAGGTCCAGCGGCGGAGGAACTCTTTGATCCGGTTCCTGAACAGGATCTATTTG
AGGCGCTAAATGAAACCTTAACGCTATGGAACTCGCCGCCCGACTGGGCTGGCGATGAGCGAAATGTAGT
GCTTACGTTGTCCCGCATTTGGTACAGCGCAGTAACCGGCAAAATCGCGCCGAAGGATGTCGCTGCCGAC
TGGGCAATGGAGCGCCTGCCGGCCCAGTATCAGCCCGTCATACTTGAAGCTAGACAGGCTTATCTTGGAC
AAGAAGAAGATCGCTTGGCCTCGCGCGCAGATCAGTTGGAAGAATTTGTCCACTACGTGAAAGGCGAGAT
CACCAAGGTAGTCGGCAAATAATACTAGCTCCGGCAAAAAAACGGGCAAGGTGTCACCACCCTGCCCTTT
TTCTTTAAAACCGAAAAGATTACTTCGCGTTTGCCACCTGACGTCTAAGAACTCGGTACCAAACCAATTA
TTGAAGACGCTGAAAAGCGTCTTTTTTTGTTTCGGTCCGCTTCGACGTACGGTGGAATCTGATTCGTTAC
CAATTGACATGATACGAAACGTACCGTATCGTTAAGGTAGCGCGGGTGAGAGGGATTCGTTACCAATTGA
CAATTGATTGGACGTTCAATATAATGCTAGCCTGAAGCTGTCACCGGATGTGCTTTCCGGTCTGATGAGT
CCGTGAGGACGAAACAGCCTCTACAAATAATTTTGTTTAATACTAGAGAAAGAGGGGAAATACTAGATGG
TGAGCAAGGGCGAGGAGCTGTTCACCGGGGTGGTGCCCATCCTGGTCGAGCTGGACGGCGACGTAAACGG
CCACAAGTTCAGCGTGTCCGGCGAGGGCGATGGCGATGCCACCTACGGCAAGCTGACCCTGAAGTTCATC
TGCACCACAGGCAAGCTGCCCGTGCCCTGGCCCACCCTCGTGACCACCTTCGGCTACGGCCTGCAATGCT
TCGCCCGCTACCCCGACCACATGAAGCTGCACGACTTCTTCAAGTCCGCCATGCCCGAAGGCTACGTCCA
GGAGCGCACCATCTTCTTCAAGGACGACGGCAACTACAAGACCCGCGCCGAGGTGAAGTTCGAGGGCGAC
ACCCTGGTGAACCGCATCGAGCTGAAGGGCATCGACTTCAAGGAGGACGGCAACATCCTGGGGCACAAGC
TGGAGTACAACTACAACAGCCACAACGTCTATATCATGGCCGACAAGCAGAAGAACGGCATCAAGGTGAA
CTTCAAGATCCGCCACAACATCGAGGACGGCAGCGTGCAGCTCGCCGACCACTACCAGCAGAACACCCCA
ATCGGCGACGGCCCCGTGCTGCTGCCCGACAACCACTACCTTAGCTACCAGTCCGCCCTGAGCAAAGACC
CCAACGAGAAGCGCGATCACATGGTCCTGCTGGAGTTCGTGACCGCCGCCGGGATCACTCTCGGCATGGA
CGAGCTGTACAAGTAACTCGGTACCAAATTCCAGAAAAGAGGCCTCCCGAAAGGGGGGCCTTTTTTCGTT
TTGGTCCGGCTGAAGACCAGCTCACTCAAAGGCGGTAATACGGTTATCCACAGAATCAGGGGATAACGCA
GGAAAGAACATGTGAGCAAAAGGCCAGCAAAAGGCCAGGAACCGTAAAAACTGTCAGACCAAGTTTACGA
GCTCGCTTGGACTCCTGTTGATAGATCCAGTAATGACCTCAGAACTCCATCTGGATTTGTTCAGAACGCT
CGGTTGCCGCCGGGCGTTTTTTATTGGTGAGAATCCAAGCACTAGGGACAGTAAGACGGGTAAGCCTGTT
GATGATACCGCTGCCTTACTGGGTGCATTAGCCAGTCTGAATGACCTGTCACGGGATAATCCGAAGTGGT
CAGACTGGAAAATCAGAGGGCAGGAACTGCTGAACAGCAAAAAGTCAGATAGCACCACATAGCAGACCCG
CCATAAAACGCCCTGAGAAGCCCGTGACGGGCTTTTCTTGTATTATGGGTAGTTTCCTTGCATGAATCCA
TAAAAGGCGCCTGTAGTGCCATTTACCCCCATTCACTGCCAGAGCCGTGAGCGCAGCGAACTGAATGTCA
CGAAAAAGACAGCGACTCAGGTGCCTGATGGTCGGAGACAAAAGGAATATTCAGCGATTTGCCCGAGCTT
GCGAGGGTGCTACTTAAGCCTTTAGGGTTTTAAGGTCTGTTTTGTAGAGGAGCAAACAGCGTTTGCGACA
TCCTTTTGTAATACTGCGGAACTGACTAAAGTAGTGAGTTATACACAGGGCTGGGATCTATTCTTTTTAT
CTTTTTTTATTCTTTCTTTATTCTATAAATTATAACCACTTGAATATAAACAAAAAAAACACACAAAGGT
CTAGCGGAATTTACAGAGGGTCTAGCAGAATTTACAAGTTTTCCAGCAAAGGTCTAGCAGAATTTACAGA
TACCCACAACTCAAAGGAAAAGGACATGTAATTATCATTGACTAGCCCATCTCAATTGGTATAGTGATTA
AAATCACCTAGACCAATTGAGATGTATGTCTGAATTAGTTGTTTTCAAAGCAAATGAACTAGCGATTAGT
CGCTATGACTTAACGGAGCATGAAACCAAGCTAATTTTATGCTGTGTGGCACTACTCAACCCCACGATTG
AAAACCCTACAAGGAAAGAACGGACGGTATCGTTCACTTATAACCAATACGCTCAGATGATGAACATCAG
TAGGGAAAATGCTTATGGTGTATTAGCTAAAGCAACCAGAGAGCTGATGACGAGAACTGTGGAAATCAGG
AATCCTTTGGTTAAAGGCTTTGAGATTTTCCAGTGGACAAACTATGCCAAGTTCTCAAGCGAAAAATTAG
AATTAGTTTTTAGTGAAGAGATATTGCCTTATCTTTTCCAGTTAAAAAAATTCATAAAATATAATCTGGA
ACATGTTAAGTCTTTTGAAAACAAATACTCTATGAGGATTTATGAGTGGTTATTAAAAGAACTAACACAA
AAGAAAACTCACAAGGCAAATATAGAGATTAGCCTTGATGAATTTAAGTTCATGTTAATGCTTGAAAATA
ACTACCATGAGTTTAAAAGGCTTAACCAATGGGTTTTGAAACCAATAAGTAAAGATTTAAACACTTACAG
CAATATGAAATTGGTGGTTGATAAGCGAGGCCGCCCGACTGATACGTTGATTTTCCAAGTTGAACTAGAT
AGACAAATGGATCTCGTAACCGAACTTGAGAACAACCAGATAAAAATGAATGGTGACAAAATACCAACAA
CCATTACATCAGATTCCTACCTACGTAACGGACTAAGAAAAACACTACACGATGCTTTAACTGCAAAAAT
TCAGCTCACCAGTTTTGAGGCAAAATTTTTGAGTGACATGCAAAGTAAGCATGATCTCAATGGTTCGTTC
TCATGGCTCACGCAAAAACAACGAACCACACTAGAGAACATACTGGCTAAATACGGAAGGATCTGAGGTT
CTTATGGCTCTTGTATCTATCAGTGAAGCATCAAGACTAACAAACAAAAGTAGAACAACTGTTCACCGTT
AGATATCAAAGGGAAAACTGTCCATATGCACAGATGAAAACGGTGTAAAAAAGATAGATACATCAGAGCT
TTTACGAGTTTTTGGTGCATTTAAAGCTGTTCACCATGAACAGATCGACAATGTAACGATTATCAAAAAG
GATCTTCACCTAGATCCTTTTAAATTAAAAATGAAGCTTCGTTGTGTCTCAAAATCTCTGATGTTACATT
GCACAAGATAAAAATATATCATCATGAACAATAAAACTGTCTGCTTACATAAACAGTAATACAAGGGGTG
TTTACTAGAGGTTGATCGGGCACGTAAGAGGTTCCAACTTTCACCATAATGAAATAAGATCACTACCGGG
CGTATTTTTTGAGTTATCGAGATTTTCAGGAGCTAAGGAAGCTAAA
Features (pLannotate 1.2.2; 9 found; start..end, strand, type, name):
      1..792     +  CDS            SmR: aminoglycoside adenylyltransferase (Murphy, 1985); aadA; confers resistance to spectinomycin and streptomycin
    800..859     +  terminator     his operon terminator: This putative transcriptin terminator from the E. coli his operon has a 2-bp deletion introduced during synthesis. Its efficiency has not been determined.
   1088..1137    +  misc_RNA       sTRSV HHRz: hammerhead ribozyme from the tobacco ringspot virus satellite RNA (Khvorova et al., 2003)
   1187..1906    +  CDS            EYFP: enhanced YFP mammalian codon-optimized
   1978..2051    -  rep_origin     RSF ori (fragment): Plasmids containing the RSF 1030 origin of replication can be propagated in E. coli cells that contain additional plasmids with compatible origins.
   2110..2204    +  terminator     lambda t0 terminator: transcription terminator from phage lambda
   2696..2918    +  rep_origin     pSC101 ori: low-copy replication origin that requires the Rep101 protein
   2966..3916    +  CDS            Rep101: RepA protein needed for replication with the pSC101 origin; rep101
   4289..4386    +  promoter       cat promoter: promoter of the E. coli cat gene encoding chloramphenicol acetyltransferase
