[The description below was written by a language model from this plasmid's Addgene catalogue record, the feature table of its GenBank file and pLannotate feature annotations shown in this document.]
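Description:
pAN4037 is a low-copy bacterial expression plasmid built on the pAN4020 backbone that serves as the "output" module of a genetic logic circuit in E. coli. It replicates from the pSC101 origin together with its Rep101 (RepA) initiator protein. Selection is through an aadA-type aminoglycoside adenylyltransferase conferring streptomycin (and spectinomycin) resistance. A cat promoter annotated at the end of the sequence, just before the resistance gene at the start of the circular map, may drive the marker, though the record does not say so. Transcription terminators (a his operon terminator, L3S2P44, lambda t0) lie between the marker, the reporter cassette and the replication region, which should insulate them from read-through.

The roughly 1 kb payload places two repressible promoters in tandem, PPhlF (with its PhlF operator) followed by PBetI, each preceded by a short stretch of random spacer DNA. Both feed a single transcript carrying the RiboJ insulator, a self-cleaving hammerhead ribozyme derived from the tobacco ringspot virus satellite RNA. RiboJ trims the 5′ leader so that expression is independent of which promoter initiated transcription. This is followed by the B0064 ribosome binding site, a YFP coding sequence and the L3S2P21 terminator. Because either promoter can drive YFP, the tandem arrangement behaves as an OR of the two promoter activities. Fluorescence is switched off only when both PhlF and BetI repressors are present. These repressors are not encoded on this plasmid and would presumably come from a companion circuit plasmid.

The held GenBank file carries the locus name pAN4027 and is 4,374 bp, matching the catalogue size, while the full repository sequence is 4,386 nt. The feature layouts otherwise agree.
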