Addgene plasmid #74703: pAN4037
Purpose: Output plasmid: PPhlF-PBetI-YFP
Depositing lab: Christopher Voigt. Depositing organization: Massachusetts Institute of Technology. Publication: Genetic circuit design automation. Nielsen AA, Der BS, Shin J, Vaidyanathan P, Paralanov V, Strychalski EA, Ross D, Densmore D, Voigt CA. Science. 2016 Apr 1;352(6281):aac7341. doi: 10.1126/science.aac7341. PubMed 27034378.
Backbone
  Vector backbone: pAN4020
  Backbone manufacturer: Alec Nielsen
  Backbone size w/o insert (bp): 3359
  Total vector size (bp): 4374
  Vector type: Bacterial Expression
Growth in bacteria
  Bacterial resistance: Streptomycin, 50 μg/mL
  Growth temperature: 37°C
  Growth strain: DH5alpha
  Copy number: Low Copy
Gene/Insert
  Gene/Insert name: PPhlF-PBetI-YFP
  Species: E. coli
  Insert size (bp): 1015
Terms and licenses: Academic/Nonprofit Terms; Industry Terms: Not Available to Industry
How to cite: pAN4037 was a gift from Christopher Voigt (Addgene plasmid # 74703 ; http://n2t.net/addgene:74703 ; RRID:Addgene_74703)
