>Addgene plasmid #74703 | pAN4037 | addgene partial sequence | sequence record 142422 | RNAde-BB-1F 5'-tgccacctgacgtctaagaa-3'
CCAATTGACATGATACGAAACGTACCGTATCGTTAAGGTAGCGCGGGTGAGAGGGATTCGTTACCAATTG
ACAATTGATTGGACGTTCAATATAATGCTAGCCTGAAGCTGTCACCGGATGTGCTTTCCGGTCTGATGAG
TCCGTGAGGACGAAACAGCCTCTACAAATAATTTTGTTTAATACTAGAGAAAGAGGGGAAATACTAGATG
GTGAGCAAGGGCGAGGAGCTGTTCACCGGGGTGGTGCCCATCCTGGTCGAGCTGGACGGCGACGTAAACG
GCCACAAGTTCAGCGTGTCCGGCGAGGGCGATGGCGATGCCACCTACGGCAAGCTGACCCTGAAGTTCAT
CTGCACCACAGGCAAGCTGCCCGTGCCCTGGCCCACCCTCGTGACCACCTTCGGCTACGGCCTGCAATGC
TTCGCCCGCTACCCCGACCACATGAAGCTGCACGACTTCTTCAAGTCCGCCATGCCCGAAGGCTACGTCC
AGGAGCGCACCATCTTCTTCAAGGACGACGGCAACTACAAGACCCGCGCCGAGGTGAAGTTCGAGGGCGA
CACCCTGGTGAACCGCATCGAGCTGAAGGGCATCGACTTCAAGGAGGACGGCAACATCCTGG
