>Addgene plasmid #74703 | pAN4037 | addgene partial sequence | sequence record 142462 | T0term-R 5'-GCGGCAACCGAGCGTTC-3'
ACAGGAGTCCAAGCGAGCTCGTAAACTTGGTCTGACAGTTTTTACGGTTCCTGGCCTTTTGCTGGCCTTT
TGCTCACATGTTCTTTCCTGCGTTATCCCCTGATTCTGTGGATAACCGTATTACCGCCTTTGAGTGAGCT
GGTCTTCAGCCGGACCAAAACGAAAAAAGGCCCCCCTTTCGGGAGGCCTCTTTTCTGGAATTTGGTACCG
AGTTACTTGTACAGCTCGTCCATGCCGAGAGTGATCCCGGCGGCGGTCACGAACTCCAGCAGGACCATGT
GATCGCGCTTCTCGTTGGGGTCTTTGCTCAGGGCGGACTGGTAGCTAAGGTAGTGGTTGTCGGGCAGCAG
CACGGGGCCGTCGCCGATTGGGGTGTTCTGCTGGTAGTGGTCGGCGAGCTGCACGCTGCCGTCCTCGATG
TTGTGGCGGATCTTGAAGTTCACCTTGATGCCGTTCTTCTGCTTGTCGGCCATGATATAGACGTTGTGGC
TGTTGTAGTTGTACTCCAGCTTGTGCCCCAGGATGTTGCCGTCCTCCTTGAAGTCGATGCCCTTCAGCTC
GATGCGGTTCACCAGGGTGTCGCCCTCGAACTTCACCTCGGCGCGGGTCTTGTAGTTGCCGTCGTCCTTG
AAGAAGATGGTGCGCTCCTGGACGTAGCCTTCGGGCATGGCGGACTTGAAGAAGTCGTGCAGCTTCATGT
GGTCGGGGTAGCGGGCGAAGCATTGCAGGCCGTAGCCGAAGGTGGTCACGAGGGTGGGCCAGG
